Addgene plasmid #129122: pBADHISTEV_PfeEH258A
Purpose: expresses H258A mutant of PfeE in E.coli
Depositing lab: James Naismith. Depositing organization: University of St. Andrews. Publication: A Key Role for the Periplasmic PfeE Esterase in Iron Acquisition via the Siderophore Enterobactin in Pseudomonas aeruginosa. Perraud Q, Moynie L, Gasser V, Munier M, Godet J, Hoegy F, Mely Y, Mislin GLA, Naismith JH, Schalk IJ. ACS Chem Biol. 2018 Sep 21;13(9):2603-2614. doi: 10.1021/acschembio.8b00543. Epub 2018 Aug 22. PubMed 30086222.
Backbone
  Vector backbone: pBADHISTEV
  Backbone size w/o insert (bp): 4627
  Total vector size (bp): 5443
  Vector type: Bacterial Expression
Growth in bacteria
  Bacterial resistance: Ampicillin, 100 μg/mL
  Growth temperature: 37°C
  Growth strain: DH5alpha
  Copy number: Unknown
Gene/Insert
  Gene/Insert name: Periplasmic Esterase PfeE (alt names: PA2689; PfeE)
  Species: Pseudomonas aeruginosa PAO1
  Mutation: Signal peptide sequence has been removed, mutation histidine 258 to alanine
  Entrez Gene: PA2689 (a.k.a. PA2689)
  Promoter: PBAD
  Tag / fusion protein: TEV protease cleavable 6xHis (N terminal on backbone)
  Cloning method: Restriction Enzyme; 5′ cloning site NcoI/BspHI (destroyed during cloning); 3′ cloning site BamHI (not destroyed)
  Sequencing primers: 5′ CTTTGCTATGCCATAGC; 3′ TTTCACTTCTGAGTTCG
Terms and licenses: Academic/Nonprofit Terms; Industry Terms: Not Available to Industry
Depositor comments: pBADHISTEV has been provided by Huanting Liu
How to cite: pBADHISTEV_PfeEH258A was a gift from James Naismith (Addgene plasmid # 129122 ; http://n2t.net/addgene:129122 ; RRID:Addgene_129122)
