[The description below was written by a language model from this plasmid's Addgene catalogue record and pLannotate feature annotations shown in this document.]
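Description:
pBADHISTEV_PfeEH258A is a 5,443 bp bacterial expression plasmid built on the pBADHISTEV backbone for arabinose-inducible production of a mutant Pseudomonas aeruginosa PAO1 esterase in E. coli. It is maintained through a ColE1/pMB1-type origin and selected with ampicillin via the β-lactamase gene under its own promoter. The backbone also carries an M13 phage origin, which can support single-stranded DNA production. Annotated fragments of bom, rop, the tetracycline resistance gene and its promoter appear to be non-functional remnants of a pBR322-derived ancestor. The copy number is recorded as unknown.

Expression is driven by the araBAD (PBAD) promoter, with the divergently transcribed araC regulator on the same plasmid, so transcription is repressed without L-arabinose and induced when it is added. The open reading frame begins with an N-terminal polyhistidine tag, catalogued as 6xHis although the annotation software matched it as a fragment of an 8xHis tag. This is followed by a TEV protease cleavage site that allows the tag to be removed after affinity purification. Downstream lies the PfeE (PA2689) coding sequence, lacking its native signal peptide so the normally periplasmic protein is not directed for export, and carrying a histidine 258 to alanine substitution. The insert was cloned between an NcoI/BspHI junction, destroyed in cloning, and a retained BamHI site. Transcription ends at the rrnB T1 and T2 terminators, preceded by a 5S rRNA segment from the same operon.

PfeE hydrolyses ferric enterobactin into 2,3-dihydroxybenzoylserine units during siderophore-mediated iron acquisition. The record does not state the role of His258, but the construct is suited to producing purified mutant protein for comparison with the wild-type enzyme in biochemical or structural studies.
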