Features (pLannotate 1.2.2; 16 found; start..end, strand, type, name):
     40..60      +  CDS            TEV site: tobacco etch virus (TEV) protease recognition and cleavage site
     70..903     +  CDS            pfeE (fragment): PFEE_PSEAE - Experimental evidence at protein level: Swiss-Prot protein existence level 1. Catalyzes the hydrolysis of ferric enterobactin (Fe-Ent). Hydrolyzes Fe-Ent into three molecules of 2,3-dihydroxybenzoylserine (DHBS) still complexed with ferric iron. Iron reduction is necessary to obtain complete release of the metal from DHBS. It can hydrolyze salmochelin S4 (diglucosyl-C-Ent) but is not involved in iron acquisition by this siderophore. From Pseudomonas aeruginosa (strain ATCC 15692 / DSM 22644 / CIP 104116 / JCM 14847 / LMG 12228 / 1C / PRS 101 / PAO1).
   1021..1136    +  ncRNA          5S rRNA: Accession: RF00001 - 5S ribosomal RNA
   1140..1226    +  terminator     rrnB T1 terminator: Escherichia coli rrnB; transcription terminator T1 from the E. coli rrnB gene
   1318..1345    +  terminator     rrnB T2 terminator: transcription terminator T2 from the E. coli rrnB gene
   1364..1455    +  promoter       AmpR promoter: bla
   1456..2316    +  CDS            AmpR: β-lactamase; bla; confers resistance to ampicillin, carbenicillin, and related antibiotics
   2358..2738    +  rep_origin     M13 ori (sequence partly withheld): M13 bacteriophage origin of replication; arrow indicates direction of (+) strand synthesis
   2924..3512    +  rep_origin     ori: high-copy-number ColE1/pMB1/pBR322/pUC origin of replication
   3698..3749    -  misc_feature   bom (fragment): basis of mobility region from pBR322
   3865..3904    -  CDS            rop (fragment): Rop protein, which maintains plasmids at low copy number; rop
   3905..4090    -  CDS            TcR (fragment): tetracycline efflux protein; tet; confers resistance to tetracycline
   4100..4118    +  promoter       tet promoter (fragment): E. coli promoter for tetracycline efflux protein gene
   4208..5086    -  CDS            araC: L-arabinose regulatory protein; araC
   5113..5397    +  promoter       araBAD promoter: araBAD; promoter of the L-arabinose operon of E. coli; the araC regulatory gene is transcribed in the opposite direction (Guzman et al., 1995)
   5442..18      +  CDS            8xHis (fragment) (across the origin): 8xHis affinity tag
>Addgene plasmid #129122 | pBADHISTEV_PfeEH258A | addgene full sequence | sequence record 254960 | Addgene NGS Result
CATCACCATCACCATCACGATTACGACATCCCAACGACCGAAAACCTGTATTTTCAGGGCGCCATGAATC
CGGACCCCGAGGCGACCATGGACCGCAGCCTGCTGCAACGCCAGGACCTGCCCTATCGCTTCAGCGCCGT
GGACCTGGACTCCGTCGATGGCCAGCGGCATTACCGGCTGTGGCTCGGCCGACCGCTGCAGGCACCGCCC
GCCGCCGGCTACCCGGTGGTCTGGATGCTCGACGGCAACGCCGCCGTCGGCGCCCTCGACGAGTCAACCC
TGAGACGCCTGGCCGACGGCGACGCACCGCTACTGGTCGCCATCGGCTACCGCACGCCGCTGCGCATCGA
CCGCGCCGGGCGTACCTTCGACTACACCCCCGCGAGTCCCGGCCAGGCCGATCAGCGCGACCCGCTCAAC
GGCCTGCCCAGCGGTGGCGCCGACGCCTTCCTCGACCTGCTGCGCGACGGCATGCGCCCGGCCGTGGCGG
CGCAGGCGCCTCTGGACACTGCGCGACAAACCCTCTGGGGACACTCCTACGGCGGCTTGCTGGTGCTCCA
CGCACTGTTCACCCGTCCCGGCGAGTTCGCCCGCTACGCCGCGGCCAGCCCGTCGCTGTGGTGGCGCGAC
GGGGCGATCCTCGGCGAACGAGCGGGGCTCGAACAGCGCCTGCGCGGAAAGCGCGCGGAACTCCTGCTCT
GGCGCGGCAGCGCCGAACCGGCCAGCCCGCGCGGCTCGCTGAAAGCCGAGCCGGGCCAGGCGATGGCGCG
GCTGGTAGATGACCTGCGCCGGGTTGCCGGGCTCACGCTGGACTTCCAGCCGCTCGACGGCCTGGGTGCA
GGCGAAACGCTGGGGGCCTCGTTGCGCCTTCTGCTCGCCCGTCCGGCGGTGGAACGCCAGCGCTGAGGAT
CCGAATTCGAGCTCCGTCGACAAGCTTGGCTGTTTTGGCGGATGAGAGAAGATTTTCAGCCTGATACAGA
TTAAATCAGAACGCAGAAGCGGTCTGATAAAACAGAATTTGCCTGGCGGCAGTAGCGCGGTGGTCCCACC
TGACCCCATGCCGAACTCAGAAGTGAAACGCCGTAGCGCCGATGGTAGTGTGGGGTCTCCCCATGCGAGA
GTAGGGAACTGCCAGGCATCAAATAAAACGAAAGGCTCAGTCGAAAGACTGGGCCTTTCGTTTTATCTGT
TGTTTGTCGGTGAACGCTCTCCTGAGTAGGACAAATCCGCCGGGAGCGGATTTGAACGTTGCGAAGCAAC
GGCCCGGAGGGTGGCGGGCAGGACGCCCGCCATAAACTGCCAGGCATCAAATTAAGCAGAAGGCCATCCT
GACGGATGGCCTTTTTGCGTTTCTACAAACTCTTTTGTTTATTTTTCTAAATACATTCAAATATGTATCC
GCTCATGAGACAATAACCCTGATAAATGCTTCAATAATATTGAAAAAGGAAGAGTATGAGTATTCAACAT
TTCCGTGTCGCCCTTATTCCCTTTTTTGCGGCATTTTGCCTTCCTGTTTTTGCTCACCCAGAAACGCTGG
TGAAAGTAAAAGATGCTGAAGATCAGTTGGGTGCACGAGTGGGTTACATCGAACTGGATCTCAACAGCGG
TAAGATCCTTGAGAGTTTTCGCCCCGAAGAACGTTTTCCAATGATGAGCACTTTTAAAGTTCTGCTATGT
GGCGCGGTATTATCCCGTGTTGACGCCGGGCAAGAGCAACTCGGTCGCCGCATACACTATTCTCAGAATG
ACTTGGTTGAGTACTCACCAGTCACAGAAAAGCATCTTACGGATGGCATGACAGTAAGAGAATTATGCAG
TGCTGCCATAACCATGAGTGATAACACTGCGGCCAACTTACTTCTGACAACGATCGGAGGACCGAAGGAG
CTAACCGCTTTTTTGCACAACATGGGGGATCATGTAACTCGCCTTGATCGTTGGGAACCGGAGCTGAATG
AAGCCATACCAAACGACGAGCGTGACACCACGATGCCTGTAGCAATGGCAACAACGTTGCGCAAACTATT
AACTGGCGAACTACTTACTCTAGCTTCCCGGCAACAATTAATAGACTGGATGGAGGCGGATAAAGTTGCA
GGACCACTTCTGCGCTCGGCCCTTCCGGCTGGCTGGTTTATTGCTGATAAATCTGGAGCCGGTGAGCGTG
GGTCTCGCGGTATCATTGCAGCACTGGGGCCAGATGGTAAGCCCTCCCGTATCGTAGTTATCTACACGAC
GGGGAGTCAGGCAACTATGGATGAACGAAATAGACAGATCGCTGAGATAGGTGCCTCACTGATTAAGCAT
TGGTAACTGTCAGACCAAGTTTACTCATATATACTTTAGATTGATT
[125 nt withheld, positions 2357-2481]
C
[141 nt withheld, positions 2483-2623]
CCTTTGACGTTGGAGTCCACGTTCTTT
[37 nt withheld, positions 2651-2687]
ACCCTATCTCGGGCTATTCTTTTGATTTATAAGGGATTTTGCCGATTTCGGCCTATTGGTTAAAAAATGA
GCTGATTTAACAAAAATTTAACGCGAATTTTAACAAAATATTAACGTTTACAATTTAAAAGGATCTAGGT
GAAGATCCTTTTTGATAATCTCATGACCAAAATCCCTTAACGTGAGTTTTCGTTCCACTGAGCGTCAGAC
CCCGTAGAAAAGATCAAAGGATCTTCTTGAGATCCTTTTTTTCTGCGCGTAATCTGCTGCTTGCAAACAA
AAAAACCACCGCTACCAGCGGTGGTTTGTTTGCCGGATCAAGAGCTACCAACTCTTTTTCCGAAGGTAAC
TGGCTTCAGCAGAGCGCAGATACCAAATACTGTCCTTCTAGTGTAGCCGTAGTTAGGCCACCACTTCAAG
AACTCTGTAGCACCGCCTACATACCTCGCTCTGCTAATCCTGTTACCAGTGGCTGCTGCCAGTGGCGATA
AGTCGTGTCTTACCGGGTTGGACTCAAGACGATAGTTACCGGATAAGGCGCAGCGGTCGGGCTGAACGGG
GGGTTCGTGCACACAGCCCAGCTTGGAGCGAACGACCTACACCGAACTGAGATACCTACAGCGTGAGCTA
TGAGAAAGCGCCACGCTTCCCGAAGGGAGAAAGGCGGACAGGTATCCGGTAAGCGGCAGGGTCGGAACAG
GAGAGCGCACGAGGGAGCTTCCAGGGGGAAACGCCTGGTATCTTTATAGTCCTGTCGGGTTTCGCCACCT
CTGACTTGAGCGTCGATTTTTGTGATGCTCGTCAGGGGGGCGGAGCCTATGGAAAAACGCCAGCAACGCG
GCCTTTTTACGGTTCCTGGCCTTTTGCTGGCCTTTTGCTCACATGTTCTTTCCTGCGTTATCCCCTGATT
CTGTGGATAACCGTATTACCGCCTTTGAGTGAGCTGATACCGCTCGCCGCAGCCGAACGACCGAGCGCAG
CGAGTCAGTGAGCGAGGAAGCGGAAGAGCGCCTGATGCGGTATTTTCTCCTTACGCATCTGTGCGGTATT
TCACACCGCATAGGGTCATGGCTGCGCCCCGACACCCGCCAACACCCGCTGACGCGCCCTGACGGGCTTG
TCTGCTCCCGGCATCCGCTTACAGACAAGCTGTGACCGTCTCCGGGAGCTGCATGTGTCAGAGGTTTTCA
CCGTCATCACCGAAACGCGCGAGGCAGAAGGAGATGGCGCCCAACAGTCCCCCGGCCACGGGGCCTGCCA
CCATACCCACGCCGAAACAAGCGCTCATGAGCCCGAAGTGGCGAGCCCGATCTTCCCCATCGGTGATGTC
GGCGATATAGGCGCCAGCAACCGCACCTGTGGCGCCGGTGATGCCGGCCACGATGCGTCCGGCGTAGAGG
ATCTGCTCATGTTTGACAGCTTATCATCGATGCATAATGTGCCTGTCAAATGGACGAAGCAGGGATTCTG
CAAACCCTATGCTACTCCGTCAAGCCGTCAATTGTCTGATTCGTTACCAATTATGACAACTTGACGGCTA
CATCATTCACTTTTTCTTCACAACCGGCACGGAACTCGCTCGGGCTGGCCCCGGTGCATTTTTTAAATAC
CCGCGAGAAATAGAGTTGATCGTCAAAACCAACATTGCGACCGACGGTGGCGATAGGCATCCGGGTGGTG
CTCAAAAGCAGCTTCGCCTGGCTGATACGTTGGTCCTCGCGCCAGCTTAAGACGCTAATCCCTAACTGCT
GGCGGAAAAGATGTGACAGACGCGACGGCGACAAGCAAACATGCTGTGCGACGCTGGCGATATCAAAATT
GCTGTCTGCCAGGTGATCGCTGATGTACTGACAAGCCTCGCGTACCCGATTATCCATCGGTGGATGGAGC
GACTCGTTAATCGCTTCCATGCGCCGCAGTAACAATTGCTCAAGCAGATTTATCGCCAGCAGCTCCGAAT
AGCGCCCTTCCCCTTGCCCGGCGTTAATGATTTGCCCAAACAGGTCGCTGAAATGCGGCTGGTGCGCTTC
ATCCGGGCGAAAGAACCCCGTATTGGCAAATATTGACGGCCAGTTAAGCCATTCATGCCAGTAGGCGCGC
GGACGAAAGTAAACCCACTGGTGATACCATTCGCGAGCCTCCGGATGACGACCGTAGTGATGAATCTCTC
CTGGCGGGAACAGCAAAATATCACCCGGTCGGCAAACAAATTCTCGTCCCTGATTTTTCACCACCCCCTG
ACCGCGAATGGTGAGATTGAGAATATAACCTTTCATTCCCAGCGGTCGGTCGATAAAAAAATCGAGATAA
CCGTTGGCCTCAATCGGCGTTAAACCCGCCACCAGATGGGCATTAAACGAGTATCCCGGCAGCAGGGGAT
CATTTTGCGCTTCAGCCATACTTTTCATACTCCCGCCATTCAGAGAAGAAACCAATTGTCCATATTGCAT
CAGACATTGCCGTCACTGCGTCTTTTACTGGCTCTTCTCGCTAACCAAACCGGTAACCCCGCTTATTAAA
AGCATTCTGTAACAAAGCGGGACCAAAGCCATGACAAAAACGCGTAACAAAAGTGTCTATAATCACGGCA
GAAAAGTCCACATTGATTATTTGCACGGCGTCACACTTTGCTATGCCATAGCATTTTTATCCATAAGATT
AGCGGATCTTACCTGACGCTTTTTATCGCAACTCTCTACTGTTTCTCCATACCCGTTTTTTTGGGCTAGC
AGGAGGAATACACCATGAGCTACTAC
