>Addgene plasmid #129122 | pBADHISTEV_PfeEH258A | depositor partial sequence | sequence record 247595 | coding sequence for the gene and tag
ATGAGCTACTACCATCACCATCACCATCACGATTACGACATCCCAACGACCGAAAACCTGTATTTTCAGG
GCGCCATGAATCCGGACCCCGAGGCGACCATGGACCGCAGCCTGCTGCAACGCCAGGACCTGCCCTATCG
CTTCAGCGCCGTGGACCTGGACTCCGTCGATGGCCAGCGGCATTACCGGCTGTGGCTCGGCCGACCGCTG
CAGGCACCGCCCGCCGCCGGCTACCCGGTGGTCTGGATGCTCGACGGCAACGCCGCCGTCGGCGCCCTCG
ACGAGTCAACCCTGAGACGCCTGGCCGACGGCGACGCACCGCTACTGGTCGCCATCGGCTACCGCACGCC
GCTGCGCATCGACCGCGCCGGGCGTACCTTCGACTACACCCCCGCGAGTCCCGGCCAGGCCGATCAGCGC
GACCCGCTCAACGGCCTGCCCAGCGGTGGCGCCGACGCCTTCCTCGACCTGCTGCGCGACGGCATGCGCC
CGGCCGTGGCGGCGCAGGCGCCTCTGGACACTGCGCGACAAACCCTCTGGGGACACTCCTACGGCGGCTT
GCTGGTGCTCCACGCACTGTTCACCCGTCCCGGCGAGTTCGCCCGCTACGCCGCGGCCAGCCCGTCGCTG
TGGTGGCGCGACGGGGCGATCCTCGGCGAACGAGCGGGGCTCGAACAGCGCCTGCGCGGAAAGCGCGCGG
AACTCCTGCTCTGGCGCGGCAGCGCCGAACCGGCCAGCCCGCGCGGCTCGCTGAAAGCCGAGCCGGGCCA
GGCGATGGCGCGGCTGGTAGATGACCTGCGCCGGGTTGCCGGGCTCACGCTGGACTTCCAGCCGCTCGAC
GGCCTGGGTGCTGGCGAAACGCTGGGGGCCTCGTTGCGCCTTCTGCTCGCCCGTCCGGCGGTGGAACGCC
AGCGCTGAGATCC
